Addgene plasmid #185148: Q9Y043_CAEEL pSecTag2(pm) (pBS0265)
Purpose: For the mammalian expression of the C. elegans protein Q9Y043_CAEEL. This is one of the bottom performing targets in our apoptosis assay (it induced apoptosis).
Depositing lab: Pamela Silver. Depositing organization: Harvard Medical School. Publication: Natural and Designed Proteins Inspired by Extremotolerant Organisms Can Form Condensates and Attenuate Apoptosis in Human Cells. Veling MT, Nguyen DT, Thadani NN, Oster ME, Rollins NJ, Brock KP, Bethel NP, Lim S, Baker D, Way JC, Marks DS, Chang RL, Silver PA. ACS Synth Biol. 2022 Mar 18;11(3):1292-1302. doi: 10.1021/acssynbio.1c00572. Epub 2022 Feb 18. PubMed 35176859.
Backbone
  Vector backbone: YK 02
  Vector type: Mammalian Expression
Growth in bacteria
  Bacterial resistance: Ampicillin, 100 μg/mL
  Growth temperature: 37°C
  Growth strain: DH5alpha
  Copy number: High Copy
Gene/Insert
  Gene/Insert name: Q9Y043_CAEEL
  Species: C. elegans (nematode)
  Insert size (bp): 354
  Cloning method: Gibson Cloning
Terms and licenses: Academic/Nonprofit Terms; Industry Terms: Not Available to Industry
Depositor comments: This is one of the bottom performing targets in our apoptosis assay (it induced apoptosis). See supplemental table 2 in our paper to see its performance in our assay. The negative control for this assay is pSecTag2 B which can be obtained from Thermo here https://www.thermofisher.com/order/catalog/product/V90020
How to cite: Q9Y043_CAEEL pSecTag2(pm) (pBS0265) was a gift from Pamela Silver (Addgene plasmid # 185148 ; http://n2t.net/addgene:185148 ; RRID:Addgene_185148)
