[The description below was written by a language model from this plasmid's Addgene catalogue record and pLannotate feature annotations shown in this document.]
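Description:
Q9Y043_CAEEL pSecTag2(pm) (pBS0265) is a 4,167-nt mammalian expression plasmid that carries a 354-bp coding sequence for the Caenorhabditis elegans protein Q9Y043_CAEEL. The insert was introduced by Gibson cloning into a backbone recorded as YK 02, and the name suggests a modified pSecTag2 derivative. In E. coli the plasmid is maintained at high copy from a ColE1/pUC-type origin and is selected with ampicillin through the β-lactamase gene and its native promoter. Remnants of lac regulatory sequence (lac promoter, operator, CAP site and a lacI fragment) and a bom fragment are also annotated; these appear to be backbone carry-over.

Expression in mammalian cells is driven by the human cytomegalovirus immediate-early enhancer and promoter. A T7 promoter follows, which could serve for in vitro transcription or as a sequencing primer site. Just downstream lies a short match to a FLAG epitope, suggesting an N-terminal tag. The insert itself is not annotated, but it presumably occupies the unannotated interval between this tag and the EM7 promoter. No separate polyadenylation signal is called between the insert and the next cassette. That cassette is an EM7-driven Sh ble gene conferring resistance to Zeocin/bleomycin, and it is followed by the SV40 poly(A) signal. No eukaryotic promoter is annotated for this marker, and no secretion leader is annotated either. A brief hit to an HIV-1 LTR fragment is most likely a sequence-similarity artefact.

The plasmid was built for a screen of proteins inspired by extremotolerant organisms, which were tested in human cells for condensate formation and effects on apoptosis. This protein was among the bottom performers because it induced apoptosis rather than attenuating it. Commercial pSecTag2 B served as the negative control for the assay.
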