Features (pLannotate 1.2.2; 17 found; start..end, strand, type, name):
    200..788     -  rep_origin     ori: high-copy-number ColE1/pMB1/pBR322/pUC origin of replication
    959..1819    -  CDS            AmpR: β-lactamase; bla; confers resistance to ampicillin, carbenicillin, and related antibiotics
   1820..1924    -  promoter       AmpR promoter: bla
   1983..2035    -  misc_feature   bom (fragment): basis of mobility region from pBR322
   2190..2569    +  enhancer       CMV enhancer: human cytomegalovirus immediate early enhancer
   2570..2773    +  promoter       CMV promoter: human cytomegalovirus (CMV) immediate early promoter
   2769..2802    +  LTR            5' LTR (truncated) (fragment): truncated 5' long terminal repeat (LTR) from HIV-1
   2818..2836    +  promoter       T7 promoter: promoter for bacteriophage T7 RNA polymerase
   2861..2885    +  CDS            2xFLAG (fragment): two tandem FLAG® epitope tags
   3225..3272    +  promoter       EM7 promoter: synthetic bacterial promoter&nbsp
   3291..3665    +  CDS            BleoR: antibiotic-binding protein; Sh ble from Streptoalloteichus hindustanus; confers resistance to bleomycin, phleomycin, and Zeocin™
   3675..3800    +  CDS            ble (fragment): BLE_KLEPN - Experimental evidence at protein level: Swiss-Prot protein existence level 1. Binding protein with a strong affinity to the bleomycin family of antibiotics. Binds to CL990; an antimitotic-antibiotic compound. From Klebsiella pneumoniae.
   3795..3916    +  polyA_signal   SV40 poly(A) signal: SV40 polyadenylation signal
   3989..4005    -  protein_bind   lac operator: The lac repressor binds to the lac operator to inhibit transcription in E. coli. This inhibition can be relieved by adding lactose or isopropyl-β-D-thiogalactopyranoside (IPTG). lac repressor encoded by lacI
   4013..4043    -  promoter       lac promoter: promoter for the E. coli lac operon
   4058..4079    -  protein_bind   CAP binding site: CAP binding activates transcription in the presence of cAMP. E. coli catabolite activator protein
   4092..17      -  CDS            lacI (fragment) (across the origin): lac repressor; lacI; The lac repressor binds to the lac operator to inhibit transcription in E. coli. This inhibition can be relieved by adding lactose or isopropyl-β-D-thiogalactopyranoside (IPTG).
>Addgene plasmid #185148 | Q9Y043_CAEEL pSecTag2(pm) (pBS0265) | addgene full sequence | sequence record 366642 | Addgene NGS Result
GTTTGCGTATTGGGCGCTCTTCCGCTTCCTCGCTCACTGACTCGCTGCGCTCGGTCGTTCGGCTGCGGCG
AGCGGTATCAGCTCACTCAAAGGCGGTAATACGGTTATCCACAGAATCAGGGGATAACGCAGGAAAGAAC
ATGTGAGCAAAAGGCCAGCAAAAGGCCAGGAACCGTAAAAAGGCCGCGTTGCTGGCGTTTTTCCATAGGC
TCCGCCCCCCTGACGAGCATCACAAAAATCGACGCTCAAGTCAGAGGTGGCGAAACCCGACAGGACTATA
AAGATACCAGGCGTTTCCCCCTGGAAGCTCCCTCGTGCGCTCTCCTGTTCCGACCCTGCCGCTTACCGGA
TACCTGTCCGCCTTTCTCCCTTCGGGAAGCGTGGCGCTTTCTCATAGCTCACGCTGTAGGTATCTCAGTT
CGGTGTAGGTCGTTCGCTCCAAGCTGGGCTGTGTGCACGAACCCCCCGTTCAGCCCGACCGCTGCGCCTT
ATCCGGTAACTATCGTCTTGAGTCCAACCCGGTAAGACACGACTTATCGCCACTGGCAGCAGCCACTGGT
AACAGGATTAGCAGAGCGAGGTATGTAGGCGGTGCTACAGAGTTCTTGAAGTGGTGGCCTAACTACGGCT
ACACTAGAAGAACAGTATTTGGTATCTGCGCTCTGCTGAAGCCAGTTACCTTCGGAAAAAGAGTTGGTAG
CTCTTGATCCGGCAAACAAACCACCGCTGGTAGCGGTGGTTTTTTTGTTTGCAAGCAGCAGATTACGCGC
AGAAAAAAAGGATCTCAAGAAGATCCTTTGATCTTTTCTACGGGGTCTGACGCTCAGTGGAACGAAAACT
CACGTTAAGGGATTTTGGTCATGAGATTATCAAAAAGGATCTTCACCTAGATCCTTTTAAATTAAAAATG
AAGTTTTAAATCAATCTAAAGTATATATGAGTAAACTTGGTCTGACAGTTACCAATGCTTAATCAGTGAG
GCACCTATCTCAGCGATCTGTCTATTTCGTTCATCCATAGTTGCCTGACTCCCCGTCGTGTAGATAACTA
CGATACGGGAGGGCTTACCATCTGGCCCCAGTGCTGCAATGATACCGCGAGACCCACGCTCACCGGCTCC
AGATTTATCAGCAATAAACCAGCCAGCCGGAAGGGCCGAGCGCAGAAGTGGTCCTGCAACTTTATCCGCC
TCCATCCAGTCTATTAATTGTTGCCGGGAAGCTAGAGTAAGTAGTTCGCCAGTTAATAGTTTGCGCAACG
TTGTTGCCATTGCTACAGGCATCGTGGTGTCACGCTCGTCGTTTGGTATGGCTTCATTCAGCTCCGGTTC
CCAACGATCAAGGCGAGTTACATGATCCCCCATGTTGTGCAAAAAAGCGGTTAGCTCCTTCGGTCCTCCG
ATCGTTGTCAGAAGTAAGTTGGCCGCAGTGTTATCACTCATGGTTATGGCAGCACTGCATAATTCTCTTA
CTGTCATGCCATCCGTAAGATGCTTTTCTGTGACTGGTGAGTACTCAACCAAGTCATTCTGAGAATAGTG
TATGCGGCGACCGAGTTGCTCTTGCCCGGCGTCAATACGGGATAATACCGCGCCACATAGCAGAACTTTA
AAAGTGCTCATCATTGGAAAACGTTCTTCGGGGCGAAAACTCTCAAGGATCTTACCGCTGTTGAGATCCA
GTTCGATGTAACCCACTCGTGCACCCAACTGATCTTCAGCATCTTTTACTTTCACCAGCGTTTCTGGGTG
AGCAAAAACAGGAAGGCAAAATGCCGCAAAAAAGGGAATAAGGGCGACACGGAAATGTTGAATACTCATA
CTCTTCCTTTTTCAATATTATTGAAGCATTTATCAGGGTTATTGTCTCATGAGCGGATACATATTTGAAT
GTATTTAGAAAAATAAACAAATAGGGGTTCCGCGCACATTTCCCCGAAAAGTGCCACCTGACGTCGACGG
ATCGGGAGATCTCCCGATCCCCTATGGTGCACTCTCAGTACAATCTGCTCTGATGCCGCATAGTTAAGCC
AGTATCTGCTCCCTGCTTGTGTGTTGGAGGTCGCTGAGTAGTGCGCGAGCAAAATTTAAGCTACAACAAG
GCAAGGCTTGACCGACAATTGCATGAAGAATCTGCTTAGGGTTAGGCGTTTTGCGCTGCTTCGCGATGTA
CGGGCCAGATATACGCGTTGACATTGATTATTGACTAGTTATTAATAGTAATCAATTACGGGGTCATTAG
TTCATAGCCCATATATGGAGTTCCGCGTTACATAACTTACGGTAAATGGCCCGCCTGGCTGACCGCCCAA
CGACCCCCGCCCATTGACGTCAATAATGACGTATGTTCCCATAGTAACGCCAATAGGGACTTTCCATTGA
CGTCAATGGGTGGAGTATTTACGGTAAACTGCCCACTTGGCAGTACATCAAGTGTATCATATGCCAAGTA
CGCCCCCTATTGACGTCAATGACGGTAAATGGCCCGCCTGGCATTATGCCCAGTACATGACCTTATGGGA
CTTTCCTACTTGGCAGTACATCTACGTATTAGTCATCGCTATTACCATGGTGATGCGGTTTTGGCAGTAC
ATCAATGGGCGTGGATAGCGGTTTGACTCACGGGGATTTCCAAGTCTCCACCCCATTGACGTCAATGGGA
GTTTGTTTTGGCACCAAAATCAACGGGACTTTCCAAAATGTCGTAACAACTCCGCCCCATTGACGCAAAT
GGGCGGTAGGCGTGTACGGTGGGAGGTCTATATAAGCAGAGCTCTCTGGCTAACTAGAGAACCCACTGCT
TACTGGCTTATCGAAATTAATACGACTCACTATAGGGAGACCCGAATTCGCCGCCACCATGGATTACAAG
GATGATGATGATAAGATGATGAGAACTAAGCAAAGAGTTGATTTCGGTAGAGAAGCTAAGAAGGGTGAAG
CTGATAGGCAGTACACCACCTCTTCTCAGTCTATCTGTTCTGTGGAAAACGTTGAAACTGAGAAGCCAAT
TGGTGTTAAGAACATTTACATCTTCTGTTCCTTCTTCTTCTGTTACTTCTGCTTTGTCATTCTGTTCGTC
TTCTTCTCCTCTCCATGTTTCCTGTTTCTGCCAAAGACTGTTTACCCAATTCATCCATTCCTGCCATCCT
CCCACTGTGTTAACAGATTCTCTCCAACTTAGGGGTGTTTGTGGTTTTGTTGTGTGGTATTGTGATCAGC
ACGTGTTGACAATTAATCATCGGCATAGTATATCGGCATAGTATAATACGACAAGGTGAGGAACTAAACC
ATGGCCAAGTTGACCAGTGCCGTTCCGGTGCTCACCGCGCGCGACGTCGCCGGAGCGGTCGAGTTCTGGA
CCGACCGGCTCGGGTTCTCCCGGGACTTCGTGGAGGACGACTTCGCCGGTGTGGTCCGGGACGACGTGAC
CCTGTTCATCAGCGCGGTCCAGGACCAGGTGGTGCCGGACAACACCCTGGCCTGGGTGTGGGTGCGCGGC
CTGGACGAGCTGTACGCCGAGTGGTCGGAGGTCGTGTCCACGAACTTCCGGGACGCCTCCGGGCCGGCCA
TGACCGAGATCGGCGAGCAGCCGTGGGGGCGGGAGTTCGCCCTGCGCGACCCGGCCGGCAACTGCGTGCA
CTTCGTGGCCGAGGAGCAGGACTGACACGTGCTACGAGATTTCGATTCCACCGCCGCCTTCTATGAAAGG
TTGGGCTTCGGAATCGTTTTCCGGGACGCCGGCTGGATGATCCTCCAGCGCGGGGATCTCATGCTGGAGT
TCTTCGCCCACCCCAACTTGTTTATTGCAGCTTATAATGGTTACAAATAAAGCAATAGCATCACAAATTT
CACAAATAAAGCATTTTTTTCACTGCATTCTAGTTGTGGTTTGTCCAAACTCATCAATGTATCTTATCAT
GTCTGTATACCGTCGACCTCTAGCTAGAGCTTGGCGTAATCATGGTCATAGCTGTTTCCTGTGTGAAATT
GTTATCCGCTCACAATTCCACACAACATACGAGCCGGAAGCATAAAGTGTAAAGCCTGGGGTGCCTAATG
AGTGAGCTAACTTACATTAATTGCGTTGCGCTCACTGCCCGCTTTCCAGTCGGGAAACCTGTCGTGCCAG
CTGCATTAATGAATCGGCCAACGCGCGGGGAGAGGCG
